Addgene plasmid #158670: mTurquoise2 NES visual barcode
Purpose: tagging clonal populations with NES mTurquoise2 fluorescent protein.
Depositing lab: Ravid Straussman. Depositing organization: Weizmann Institute of Science. Publication: Visual barcodes for clonal-multiplexing of live microscopy-based assays. Kaufman T, Nitzan E, Firestein N, Ginzberg MB, Iyengar S, Patel N, Ben-Hamo R, Porat Z, Hunter J, Hilfinger A, Rotter V, Kafri R, Straussman R. Nat Commun. 2022 May 18;13(1):2725. doi: 10.1038/s41467-022-30008-0. PubMed 35585055.
Backbone
  Vector backbone: pLKO.1
  Backbone size w/o insert (bp): 7403
  Vector type: Mammalian Expression, Lentiviral
  Selectable markers: Puromycin
Growth in bacteria
  Bacterial resistance: Ampicillin, 100 μg/mL
  Growth temperature: 37°C
  Growth strain: NEB Stable
  Copy number: High Copy
Gene/Insert
  Gene/Insert name: mTurquoise2
  Species: H. sapiens (human)
  Insert size (bp): 765
  Promoter: CMV
  Cloning method: Gibson Cloning
Resource information
  A portion of this plasmid was derived from a plasmid made by: pmTurquoise2-NES
Terms and licenses: Academic/Nonprofit Terms; Industry Terms: Not Available to Industry
How to cite: mTurquoise2 NES visual barcode was a gift from Ravid Straussman (Addgene plasmid # 158670 ; http://n2t.net/addgene:158670 ; RRID:Addgene_158670)
