[The description below was written by a language model from this plasmid's Addgene catalogue record and pLannotate feature annotations shown in this document.]
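Description:
mTurquoise2 NES visual barcode is a third-generation-style, self-inactivating lentiviral expression plasmid built on the pLKO.1 backbone and intended for stable marking of mammalian cells. In bacteria it is maintained through a high-copy ColE1/pUC-type origin with ampicillin selection (AmpR), and the backbone also carries an f1 origin, an SV40 origin and leftover lac/T7/T3 cloning-vector elements. The viral portion consists of an RSV promoter fused to a truncated HIV-1 5' LTR, the Ψ packaging signal with a partial gag sequence, the Rev response element, a central polypurine tract, and a ΔU3 3' LTR followed by an SV40 polyadenylation signal. Together these allow the genomic RNA to be transcribed and packaged when helper functions are supplied in trans, while leaving the integrated provirus without LTR promoter activity.

The payload is a single CMV enhancer/promoter-driven open reading frame in which puromycin N-acetyltransferase is linked by a foot-and-mouth disease virus F2A peptide to the cyan fluorescent protein mTurquoise2, followed by a WPRE to boost transcript expression. Ribosomal skipping at the 2A site yields separate resistance and reporter proteins, so puromycin-selected cells should also fluoresce. According to the catalogue entry the fluorescent protein carries a nuclear export signal, derived from pmTurquoise2-NES, which would restrict the signal to the cytoplasm. The NES itself is not separately annotated in the feature table, although the stated insert size is somewhat longer than the annotated mTurquoise2 coding region. The catalogue lists the insert species as human, whereas the annotation notes mTurquoise2 derives from Aequorea victoria. The construct is used to tag clonal populations with a colour-and-localisation "visual barcode" so that mixed clones can be distinguished in multiplexed live-microscopy assays.
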