Features (pLannotate 1.2.2; 29 found; start..end, strand, type, name):
      1..304     +  enhancer       CMV enhancer: human cytomegalovirus immediate early enhancer
    305..508     +  promoter       CMV promoter: human cytomegalovirus (CMV) immediate early promoter
    534..1130    +  CDS            PuroR (fragment): puromycin N-acetyltransferase; pac from Streptomyces; confers resistance to puromycin
   1170..1235    +  CDS            F2A: 2A peptide from foot-and-mouth disease virus polyprotein Eukaryotic ribosomes fail to insert a peptide bond between the Gly and Pro residues, yielding separate polypeptides.
   1242..1955    +  CDS            mTurquoise2: mTurquoise2 is a basic (constitutively fluorescent) cyan fluorescent protein published in 2012, derived from Aequorea victoria. It is reported to be a rapidly-maturing monomer with very low acid sensitivity.
   2024..2612    +  misc_feature   WPRE: woodchuck hepatitis virus posttranscriptional regulatory element
   2663..2682    +  misc_feature   cPPT/CTS (fragment): central polypurine tract and central termination sequence of HIV-1
   2684..2917    +  LTR            3' LTR (ΔU3): self-inactivating 3' long terminal repeat (LTR) from HIV-1
   2995..3116    +  polyA_signal   SV40 poly(A) signal: SV40 polyadenylation signal
   3156..3291    +  rep_origin     SV40 ori: SV40 origin of replication
   3312..3330    -  promoter       T7 promoter: promoter for bacteriophage T7 RNA polymerase
   3338..3493    +  CDS            lacZα (fragment): LacZα fragment of β-galactosidase; lacZ fragment
   3498..3926    +  rep_origin     f1 ori (sequence partly withheld): f1 bacteriophage origin of replication; arrow indicates direction of (+) strand synthesis
   3979..4083    +  promoter       AmpR promoter: bla
   4084..4944    +  CDS            AmpR: β-lactamase; bla; confers resistance to ampicillin, carbenicillin, and related antibiotics
   5115..5703    +  rep_origin     ori: high-copy-number ColE1/pMB1/pBR322/pUC origin of replication
   5886..5978    +  CDS            lacI (fragment): lac repressor; lacI; The lac repressor binds to the lac operator to inhibit transcription in E. coli. This inhibition can be relieved by adding lactose or isopropyl-β-D-thiogalactopyranoside (IPTG).
   5991..6012    +  protein_bind   CAP binding site: CAP binding activates transcription in the presence of cAMP. E. coli catabolite activator protein
   6027..6057    +  promoter       lac promoter: promoter for the E. coli lac operon
   6065..6081    +  protein_bind   lac operator: The lac repressor binds to the lac operator to inhibit transcription in E. coli. This inhibition can be relieved by adding lactose or isopropyl-β-D-thiogalactopyranoside (IPTG). lac repressor encoded by lacI
   6126..6144    +  promoter       T3 promoter: promoter for bacteriophage T3 RNA polymerase
   6172..6398    +  promoter       RSV promoter: Rous sarcoma virus enhancer/promoter
   6399..6579    +  LTR            5' LTR (truncated): truncated 5' long terminal repeat (LTR) from HIV-1
   6626..6751    +  misc_feature   HIV-1 Ψ: packaging signal of human immunodeficiency virus type 1
   6735..7098    +  CDS            HIV-1 gag (fragment): gag protein from human immunodeficiency virus 1; gag
   7244..7477    +  misc_feature   RRE: The Rev response element (RRE) of HIV-1 allows for Rev-dependent mRNA export from the nucleus to the cytoplasm.
   7854..7878    +  CDS            Rev (fragment): human immunodeficiency virus 1 (HIV-1) Rev protein; rev; enhances nuclear export of unspliced and incompletely spliced viral mRNAs
   7919..8036    +  misc_feature   cPPT/CTS: central polypurine tract and central termination sequence of HIV-1
   8095..8152    +  enhancer       CMV enhancer (fragment): human cytomegalovirus immediate early enhancer
>Addgene plasmid #158670 | mTurquoise2 NES visual barcode | addgene full sequence | sequence record 311028 | Addgene NGS Result
CGTTACATAACTTACGGTAAATGGCCCGCCTGGCTGACCGCCCAACGACCCCCGCCCATTGACGTCAATA
ATGACGTATGTTCCCATAGTAACGCCAATAGGGACTTTCCATTGACGTCAATGGGTGGAGTATTTACGGT
AAACTGCCCACTTGGCAGTACATCAAGTGTATCATATGCCAAGTACGCCCCCTATTGACGTCAATGACGG
TAAATGGCCCGCCTGGCATTATGCCCAGTACATGACCTTATGGGACTTTCCTACTTGGCAGTACATCTAC
GTATTAGTCATCGCTATTACCATGGTGATGCGGTTTTGGCAGTACATCAATGGGCGTGGATAGCGGTTTG
ACTCACGGGGATTTCCAAGTCTCCACCCCATTGACGTCAATGGGAGTTTGTTTTGGCACCAAAATCAACG
GGACTTTCCAAAATGTCGTAACAACTCCGCCCCATTGACGCAAATGGGCGGTAGGCGTGTACGGTGGGAG
GTCTATATAAGCAGAGCTCTCTGGCTAACTGTCGGGATCCACCATGACCGAGTACAAGCCCACCGTGCGC
CTCGCCACCCGCGACGACGTGCCCAGGGCCGTCCGCACCCTCGCCGCCGCTTTCGCCGACTACCCCGCCA
CCCGCCACACCGTCGATCCCGACCGCCACATCGAGCGGGTCACCGAGCTGCAAGAACTCTTCCTCACCCG
CGTCGGGCTCGACATCGGCAAGGTGTGGGTCGCTGACGACGGCGCCGCAGTGGCTGTCTGGACCACACCC
GAGAGCGTCGAAGCTGGGGCGGTGTTCGCCGAGATCGGCCCTCGCATGGCCGAGTTGAGCGGTTCCCGGC
TGGCCGCTCAGCAACAGATGGAAGGCCTCCTGGCTCCACACCGGCCCAAGGAGCCCGCATGGTTCCTGGC
CACCGTCGGCGTCTCTCCCGACCACCAGGGCAAGGGTCTGGGCAGCGCCGTCGTGCTCCCCGGAGTGGAG
GCTGCCGAGCGCGCCGGGGTGCCCGCCTTCCTGGAGACCTCCGCACCCCGCAACCTCCCCTTCTACGAGC
GGCTCGGCTTCACCGTCACCGCCGACGTGGAGGTGCCCGAAGGACCACGCACCTGGTGCATGACCCGCAA
GCCCGGTGCCCTGCAGGGATCTGGCGAAGCCAGACACAAACAGAAAATTGTGAAACAGACTTTGAATTTT
GACCTTCTCAAGTTGGCGGGAGACGTGGAGTCCAACCCAGGGCCCGCTAGCATGGTGAGCAAGGGCGAGG
AGCTGTTCACCGGGGTGGTGCCCATCCTGGTCGAGCTGGACGGCGACGTAAACGGCCACAAGTTCAGCGT
GTCCGGCGAGGGCGAGGGCGATGCCACCTACGGCAAGCTGACCCTGAAGTTCATCTGCACCACCGGCAAG
CTGCCCGTGCCCTGGCCCACCCTCGTGACCACCCTGTCCTGGGGCGTGCAGTGCTTCGCCCGCTACCCCG
ACCACATGAAGCAGCACGACTTCTTCAAGTCCGCCATGCCCGAAGGCTACGTCCAGGAGCGCACCATCTT
CTTCAAGGACGACGGCAACTACAAGACCCGCGCCGAGGTGAAGTTCGAGGGCGACACCCTGGTGAACCGC
ATCGAGCTGAAGGGCATCGACTTCAAGGAGGACGGCAACATCCTGGGGCACAAGCTGGAGTACAACTACT
TTAGCGACAACGTCTATATCACCGCCGACAAGCAGAAGAACGGCATCAAGGCCAACTTCAAGATCCGCCA
CAACATCGAGGACGGCGGCGTGCAGCTCGCCGACCACTACCAGCAGAACACCCCCATCGGCGACGGCCCC
GTGCTGCTGCCCGACAACCACTACCTGAGCACCCAGTCCAAGCTGAGCAAAGACCCCAACGAGAAGCGCG
ATCACATGGTCCTGCTGGAGTTCGTGACCGCCGCCGGGATCACTCTCGGCATGGACGAGCTGTACAGTGA
GCTGCAGAACAAGCTGGAAGAGTTGGATCTGGACTCGTACAAGTAAAGACGCGTTAAGTCGACAATCAAC
CTCTGGATTACAAAATTTGTGAAAGATTGACTGGTATTCTTAACTATGTTGCTCCTTTTACGCTATGTGG
ATACGCTGCTTTAATGCCTTTGTATCATGCTATTGCTTCCCGTATGGCTTTCATTTTCTCCTCCTTGTAT
AAATCCTGGTTGCTGTCTCTTTATGAGGAGTTGTGGCCCGTTGTCAGGCAACGTGGCGTGGTGTGCACTG
TGTTTGCTGACGCAACCCCCACTGGTTGGGGCATTGCCACCACCTGTCAGCTCCTTTCCGGGACTTTCGC
TTTCCCCCTCCCTATTGCCACGGCGGAACTCATCGCCGCCTGCCTTGCCCGCTGCTGGACAGGGGCTCGG
CTGTTGGGCACTGACAATTCCGTGGTGTTGTCGGGGAAATCATCGTCCTTTCCTTGGCTGCTCGCCTGTG
TTGCCACCTGGATTCTGCGCGGGACGTCCTTCTGCTACGTCCCTTCGGCCCTCAATCCAGCGGACCTTCC
TTCCCGCGGCCTGCTGCCGGCTCTGCGGCCTCTTCCGCGTCTTCGCCTTCGCCCTCAGACGAGTCGGATC
TCCCTTTGGGCCGCCTCCCCGCGTCGACTTTAAGACCAATGACTTACAAGGCAGCTGTAGATCTTAGCCA
CTTTTTAAAAGAAAAGGGGGGACTGGAAGGGCTAATTCACTCCCAACGAAGACAAGATCTGCTTTTTGCT
TGTACTGGGTCTCTCTGGTTAGACCAGATCTGAGCCTGGGAGCTCTCTGGCTAACTAGGGAACCCACTGC
TTAAGCCTCAATAAAGCTTGCCTTGAGTGCTTCAAGTAGTGTGTGCCCGTCTGTTGTGTGACTCTGGTAA
CTAGAGATCCCTCAGACCCTTTTAGTCAGTGTGGAAAATCTCTAGCAGTACGTATAGTAGTTCATGTCAT
CTTATTATTCAGTATTTATAACTTGCAAAGAAATGAATATCAGAGAGTGAGAGGAACTTGTTTATTGCAG
CTTATAATGGTTACAAATAAAGCAATAGCATCACAAATTTCACAAATAAAGCATTTTTTTCACTGCATTC
TAGTTGTGGTTTGTCCAAACTCATCAATGTATCTTATCATGTCTGGCTCTAGCTATCCCGCCCCTAACTC
CGCCCATCCCGCCCCTAACTCCGCCCAGTTCCGCCCATTCTCCGCCCCATGGCTGACTAATTTTTTTTAT
TTATGCAGAGGCCGAGGCCGCCTCGGCCTCTGAGCTATTCCAGAAGTAGTGAGGAGGCTTTTTTGGAGGC
CTAGGGACGTACCCAATTCGCCCTATAGTGAGTCGTATTACGCGCGCTCACTGGCCGTCGTTTTACAACG
TCGTGACTGGGAAAACCCTGGCGTTACCCAACTTAATCGCCTTGCAGCACATCCCCCTTTCGCCAGCTGG
CGTAATAGCGAAGAGGCCCGCACCGATCGCCCTTCCCAACAGTTGCGCAGCCTGAATGGCGAATGGG
[124 nt withheld, positions 3498-3621]
C
[91 nt withheld, positions 3623-3713]
A
[49 nt withheld, positions 3715-3763]
CCTTTGACGTTGGAGTCCACGTTCTTT
[37 nt withheld, positions 3791-3827]
ACCCTATCTCGGTCTATTCTTTTGATTTATAAGGGATTTTGCCGATTTCGGCCTATTGGTTAAAAAATGA
GCTGATTTAACAAAAATTTAACGCGAATTTTAACAAAATATTAACGCTTACAATTTAGGTGGCACTTTTC
GGGGAAATGTGCGCGGAACCCCTATTTGTTTATTTTTCTAAATACATTCAAATATGTATCCGCTCATGAG
ACAATAACCCTGATAAATGCTTCAATAATATTGAAAAAGGAAGAGTATGAGTATTCAACATTTCCGTGTC
GCCCTTATTCCCTTTTTTGCGGCATTTTGCCTTCCTGTTTTTGCTCACCCAGAAACGCTGGTGAAAGTAA
AAGATGCTGAAGATCAGTTGGGTGCACGAGTGGGTTACATCGAACTGGATCTCAACAGCGGTAAGATCCT
TGAGAGTTTTCGCCCCGAAGAACGTTTTCCAATGATGAGCACTTTTAAAGTTCTGCTATGTGGCGCGGTA
TTATCCCGTATTGACGCCGGGCAAGAGCAACTCGGTCGCCGCATACACTATTCTCAGAATGACTTGGTTG
AGTACTCACCAGTCACAGAAAAGCATCTTACGGATGGCATGACAGTAAGAGAATTATGCAGTGCTGCCAT
AACCATGAGTGATAACACTGCGGCCAACTTACTTCTGACAACGATCGGAGGACCGAAGGAGCTAACCGCT
TTTTTGCACAACATGGGGGATCATGTAACTCGCCTTGATCGTTGGGAACCGGAGCTGAATGAAGCCATAC
CAAACGACGAGCGTGACACCACGATGCCTGTAGCAATGGCAACAACGTTGCGCAAACTATTAACTGGCGA
ACTACTTACTCTAGCTTCCCGGCAACAATTAATAGACTGGATGGAGGCGGATAAAGTTGCAGGACCACTT
CTGCGCTCGGCCCTTCCGGCTGGCTGGTTTATTGCTGATAAATCTGGAGCCGGTGAGCGTGGGTCTCGCG
GTATCATTGCAGCACTGGGGCCAGATGGTAAGCCCTCCCGTATCGTAGTTATCTACACGACGGGGAGTCA
GGCAACTATGGATGAACGAAATAGACAGATCGCTGAGATAGGTGCCTCACTGATTAAGCATTGGTAACTG
TCAGACCAAGTTTACTCATATATACTTTAGATTGATTTAAAACTTCATTTTTAATTTAAAAGGATCTAGG
TGAAGATCCTTTTTGATAATCTCATGACCAAAATCCCTTAACGTGAGTTTTCGTTCCACTGAGCGTCAGA
CCCCGTAGAAAAGATCAAAGGATCTTCTTGAGATCCTTTTTTTCTGCGCGTAATCTGCTGCTTGCAAACA
AAAAAACCACCGCTACCAGCGGTGGTTTGTTTGCCGGATCAAGAGCTACCAACTCTTTTTCCGAAGGTAA
CTGGCTTCAGCAGAGCGCAGATACCAAATACTGTTCTTCTAGTGTAGCCGTAGTTAGGCCACCACTTCAA
GAACTCTGTAGCACCGCCTACATACCTCGCTCTGCTAATCCTGTTACCAGTGGCTGCTGCCAGTGGCGAT
AAGTCGTGTCTTACCGGGTTGGACTCAAGACGATAGTTACCGGATAAGGCGCAGCGGTCGGGCTGAACGG
GGGGTTCGTGCACACAGCCCAGCTTGGAGCGAACGACCTACACCGAACTGAGATACCTACAGCGTGAGCT
ATGAGAAAGCGCCACGCTTCCCGAAGGGAGAAAGGCGGACAGGTATCCGGTAAGCGGCAGGGTCGGAACA
GGAGAGCGCACGAGGGAGCTTCCAGGGGGAAACGCCTGGTATCTTTATAGTCCTGTCGGGTTTCGCCACC
TCTGACTTGAGCGTCGATTTTTGTGATGCTCGTCAGGGGGGCGGAGCCTATGGAAAAACGCCAGCAACGC
GGCCTTTTTACGGTTCCTGGCCTTTTGCTGGCCTTTTGCTCACATGTTCTTTCCTGCGTTATCCCCTGAT
TCTGTGGATAACCGTATTACCGCCTTTGAGTGAGCTGATACCGCTCGCCGCAGCCGAACGACCGAGCGCA
GCGAGTCAGTGAGCGAGGAAGCGGAAGAGCGCCCAATACGCAAACCGCCTCTCCCCGCGCGTTGGCCGAT
TCATTAATGCAGCTGGCACGACAGGTTTCCCGACTGGAAAGCGGGCAGTGAGCGCAACGCAATTAATGTG
AGTTAGCTCACTCATTAGGCACCCCAGGCTTTACACTTTATGCTTCCGGCTCGTATGTTGTGTGGAATTG
TGAGCGGATAACAATTTCACACAGGAAACAGCTATGACCATGATTACGCCAAGCGCGCAATTAACCCTCA
CTAAAGGGAACAAAAGCTGGAGCTGCAAGCTTAATGTAGTCTTATGCAATACTCTTGTAGTCTTGCAACA
TGGTAACGATGAGTTAGCAACATGCCTTACAAGGAGAGAAAAAGCACCGTGCATGCCGATTGGTGGAAGT
AAGGTGGTACGATCGTGCCTTATTAGGAAGGCAACAGACGGGTCTGACATGGATTGGACGAACCACTGAA
TTGCCGCATTGCAGAGATATTGTATTTAAGTGCCTAGCTCGATACATAAACGGGTCTCTCTGGTTAGACC
AGATCTGAGCCTGGGAGCTCTCTGGCTAACTAGGGAACCCACTGCTTAAGCCTCAATAAAGCTTGCCTTG
AGTGCTTCAAGTAGTGTGTGCCCGTCTGTTGTGTGACTCTGGTAACTAGAGATCCCTCAGACCCTTTTAG
TCAGTGTGGAAAATCTCTAGCAGTGGCGCCCGAACAGGGACTTGAAAGCGAAAGGGAAACCAGAGGAGCT
CTCTCGACGCAGGACTCGGCTTGCTGAAGCGCGCACGGCAAGAGGCGAGGGGCGGCGACTGGTGAGTACG
CCAAAAATTTTGACTAGCGGAGGCTAGAAGGAGAGAGATGGGTGCGAGAGCGTCAGTATTAAGCGGGGGA
GAATTAGATCGCGATGGGAAAAAATTCGGTTAAGGCCAGGGGGAAAGAAAAAATATAAATTAAAACATAT
AGTATGGGCAAGCAGGGAGCTAGAACGATTCGCAGTTAATCCTGGCCTGTTAGAAACATCAGAAGGCTGT
AGACAAATACTGGGACAGCTACAACCATCCCTTCAGACAGGATCAGAAGAACTTAGATCATTATATAATA
CAGTAGCAACCCTCTATTGTGTGCATCAAAGGATAGAGATAAAAGACACCAAGGAAGCTTTAGACAAGAT
AGAGGAAGAGCAAAACAAAAGTAAGACCACCGCACAGCAAGCGGCCGCTGATCTTCAGACCTGGAGGAGG
AGATATGAGGGACAATTGGAGAAGTGAATTATATAAATATAAAGTAGTAAAAATTGAACCATTAGGAGTA
GCACCCACCAAGGCAAAGAGAAGAGTGGTGCAGAGAGAAAAAAGAGCAGTGGGAATAGGAGCTTTGTTCC
TTGGGTTCTTGGGAGCAGCAGGAAGCACTATGGGCGCAGCGTCAATGACGCTGACGGTACAGGCCAGACA
ATTATTGTCTGGTATAGTGCAGCAGCAGAACAATTTGCTGAGGGCTATTGAGGCGCAACAGCATCTGTTG
CAACTCACAGTCTGGGGCATCAAGCAGCTCCAGGCAAGAATCCTGGCTGTGGAAAGATACCTAAAGGATC
AACAGCTCCTGGGGATTTGGGGTTGCTCTGGAAAACTCATTTGCACCACTGCTGTGCCTTGGAATGCTAG
TTGGAGTAATAAATCTCTGGAACAGATTTGGAATCACACGACCTGGATGGAGTGGGACAGAGAAATTAAC
AATTACACAAGCTTAATACACTCCTTAATTGAAGAATCGCAAAACCAGCAAGAAAAGAATGAACAAGAAT
TATTGGAATTAGATAAATGGGCAAGTTTGTGGAATTGGTTTAACATAACAAATTGGCTGTGGTATATAAA
ATTATTCATAATGATAGTAGGAGGCTTGGTAGGTTTAAGAATAGTTTTTGCTGTACTTTCTATAGTGAAT
AGAGTTAGGCAGGGATATTCACCATTATCGTTTCAGACCCACCTCCCAACCCCGAGGGGACAATTCTAGA
TCTTGAGACAAATGGCAGTATTCATCCACAATTTTAAAAGAAAAGGGGGGATTGGGGGGTACAGTGCAGG
GGAAAGAATAGTAGACATAATAGCAACAGACATACAAACTAAAGAATTACAAAAACAAATTACAAAAATT
CAAAATTTTCGGGTTTATTACAGGGACAGCAGAGATCCACTTTGGCGCCGGCTCGAGGGGGCCCGGGGTT
ATTAATAGTAATCAATTACGGGGTCATTAGTTCATAGCCCATATATGGAGTTCCG
